>Addgene plasmid #129998 | pRDAX-249 C-Tag GFP[2] L20 FKBP EBPF2 | depositor full sequence | sequence record 249376 | Full Sequence
GCCTGCCTCCAGGCCTCAATATTGGCCATTAGCCATATTATTCATTGGTTATATAGCATAAATCAATATT
GGCTATTGGCCATTGCATACGTTGTATCTATATCATAATATGTACATTTATATTGGCTCATGTCCAATAT
GACCGCCATGTTGGCATTGATTATTGACTAGTTATTAATAGTAATCAATTACGGGGTCATTAGTTCATAG
CCCATATATGGAGTTCCGCGTTACATAACTTACGGTAAATGGCCCGCCTGGCTGACCGCCCAACGACCCC
CGCCCATTGACGTCAATAATGACGTATGTTCCCATAGTAACGCCAATAGGGACTTTCCATTGACGTCAAT
GGGTGGAGTATTTACGGTAAACTGCCCACTTGGCAGTACATCAAGTGTATCATATGCCAAGTCCGCCCCC
TATTGACGTCAATGACGGTAAATGGCCCGCCTGGCATTATGCCCAGTACATGACCTTACGGGACTTTCCT
ACTTGGCAGTACATCTACGTATTAGTCATCGCTATTACCATGGTGATGCGGTTTTGGCAGTACACCAATG
GGCGTGGATAGCGGTTTGACTCACGGGGATTTCCAAGTCTCCACCCCATTGACGTCAATGGGAGTTTGTT
TTGGCACCAAAATCAACGGGACTTTCCAAAATGTCGTAATAACCCCGCCCCGTTGACGCAAATGGGCGGT
AGGCGTGTACGGTGGGAGGTCTATATAAGCAGAGCTCGTTTAGTGAACCGTCAGATCACTAGAAGCTTTA
TTGCGGTAGTTTATCACAGTTAAATTGCTAACGCAGTCAGTGCTTCTGACACAACAGTCTCGAACTTAAG
CTGCAGAAGTTGGTCGTGAGGCACTGGGCAGGTAAGTATCAAGGTTACAAGACAGGTTTAAGGAGACCAA
TAGAAACTGGGCTTGTCGAGACAGAGAAGACTCTTGCGTTTCTGATAGGCACCTATTGGTCTTACTGACA
TCCACTTTGCCTTTCTCTCCACAGGTGTCCACTCCCAGGCCACCATGGGAGTGCAGGTGGAAACCATCTC
CCCAGGAGACGGGCGCACCTTCCCCAAGCGCGGCCAGACCTGCGTGGTGCACTACACCGGGATGCTTGAA
GATGGAAAGAAATTTGATTCCTCCCGGGACAGAAACAAGCCCTTTAAGTTTATGCTAGGCAAGCAGGAGG
TGATCCGAGGCTGGGAAGAAGGGGTTGCCCAGATGAGTGTGGGTCAGAGAGCCAAACTGACTATATCTCC
AGATTATGCCTATGGTGCCACTGGGCACCCAGGCATCATCCCACCACATGCCACTCTCGTCTTCGATGTG
GAGCTTCTAAAACTGGAAGGGAGTCCTGGCGGTGGATCCGGAGGCTCTGGGAGCTCTGCCAGCGGTGGCA
GCACCTCCGAAAAGAGGGACCACATGGTGCTGCTCGAGTACGTCACAGCAGCTGGCATCACCGATGCCAG
CTAAGAATTCAGATCCGCCCCTCTCCCTCCCCCCCCCCTAACGTTACTGGCCGAAGCCGCTTGGAATAAG
GCCGGTGTGCGTTTGTCTATATGTTATTTTCCACCATATTGCCGTCTTTTGGCAATGTGAGGGCCCGGAA
ACCTGGCCCTGTCTTCTTGACGAGCATTCCTAGGGGTCTTTCCCCTCTCGCCAAAGGAATGCAAGGTCTG
TTGAATGTCGTGAAGGAAGCAGTTCCTCTGGTAGCTTCTTGAAGACAAACAACGTCTGTAGCGACCCTTT
GCAGGCAGCGGAACCCCCCACCTGGCGACAGGTGCCTCTGCGGCCAAAAGCCACGTGTATAAGATACACC
TGCAAAGGCGGCACAACCCCAGTGCCACGTTGTGAGTTGGATAGTTGTGGAAAGAGTCAAATGGCTCTCC
TCAAGCGTATTCAACAAGGGGCTGAAGGATGCCCAGAAGGTACCCCATTGTATGGGATCTGATCTGGGGC
CTCGGTACACATGCTTTACATGTGTTTAGTCGAGGTTAAAAAAACGTCTAGGCCCCCCGAACCACGGGGA
CGTGGTTTTCCTTTGAAAAACACGATGATAATATGGCCACAACCATGGTGAGCAAGGGCGAGGAGCTGTT
CACCGGGGTGGTGCCCATCCTGGTCGAGCTGGACGGCGACGTAAACGGCCACAAGTTCAGCGTGAGGGGC
GAGGGCGAGGGCGATGCCACCAACGGCAAGCTGACCCTGAAGTTCATCTGCACCACCGGCAAGCTGCCCG
TGCCCTGGCCCACCCTCGTGACCACCCTGAGCCACGGCGTGCAGTGCTTCGCCCGCTACCCCGACCACAT
GAAGCAGCACGACTTCTTCAAGTCCGCCATGCCCGAAGGCTACGTCCAGGAGCGCACCATCTTCTTCAAG
GACGACGGCACCTACAAGACCCGCGCCGAGGTGAAGTTCGAGGGCGACACCCTGGTGAACCGCATCGAGC
TGAAGGGCGTCGACTTCAAGGAGGACGGCAACATCCTGGGGCACAAGCTGGAGTACAACTTCAACAGCCA
CAACATCTATATCATGGCCGTCAAGCAGAAGAACGGCATCAAGGTGAACTTCAAGATCCGCCACAACGTG
GAGGACGGCAGCGTGCAGCTCGCCGACCACTACCAGCAGAACACCCCCATCGGCGACGGCCCCGTGCTGC
TGCCCGACAGCCACTACCTGAGCACCCAGTCCGTGCTGAGCAAAGACCCCAACGAGAAGCGCGATCACAT
GGTCCTGCTGGAGTTCCGCACCGCCGCCGGGATCACTCTCGGCATGGACGAGCTGTACAAGTAAACCGGT
GCTCGAGGTACCGATGAATAGCTAAGGTCGAGGCCGCAGGTAAGTATCAAGGTTACAAGACAGGTTTAAG
GAGACCAATAGAAACTGGGCTTGTCGAGACAGAGAAGACTCTTGCGTTTCTGATAGGCACCTATTGGTCT
TACTGACATCCACTTTGCCTTTCTCTCCACAGGTGTCGACAATCAACCTCTGGATTACAAAATTTGTGAA
AGATTGACTGGTATTCTTAACTATGTTGCTCCTTTTACGCTATGTGGATACGCTGCTTTAATGCCTTTGT
ATCATGCTATTGCTTCCCGTATGGCTTTCATTTTCTCCTCCTTGTATAAATCCTGGTTGCTGTCTCTTTA
TGAGGAGTTGTGGCCCGTTGTCAGGCAACGTGGCGTGGTGTGCACTGTGTTTGCTGACGCAACCCCCACT
GGTTGGGGCATTGCCACCACCTGTCAGCTCCTTTCCGGGACTTTCGCTTTCCCCCTCCCTATTGCCACGG
CGGAACTCATCGCCGCCTGCCTTGCCCGCTGCTGGACAGGGGCTCGGCTGTTGGGCACTGACAATTCCGT
GGTGTTGTCGGGGAAGCTGACGTCCTTTCCATGGCTGCTCGCCTGTGTTGCCACCTGGATTCTGCGCGGG
ACGTCCTTCTGCTACGTCCCTTCGGCCCTCAATCCAGCGGACCTTCCTTCCCGCGGCCTGCTGCCGGCTC
TGCGGCCTCTTCCGCGTCTTCGCCTTCGCCCTCAGACGAGTCGGATCTCCCTTTGGGCCGCCTCCCCGCC
TGGAATTCGAGCTCGGTACGATCAGCCTCGACTGTGCCTTCTAGTTGCCAGCCATCTGTTGTTTGCCCCT
CCCCCGTGCCTTCCTTGACCCTGGAAGGTGCCACTCCCACTGTCCTTTCCTAATAAAATGAGGAAATTGC
ATCGCATTGTCTGAGTAGGTGTCATTCTATTCTGGGGGGTGGGGTGGGGCAGGACAGCAAGGGGGAGGAT
TGGGAAGACAATAGCCCAGCTTTTGTTCCCTTTAGTGAGGGTTAATTGCGCGCTTGGCGTAATCATGGTC
ATAGCTGTTTCCTGTGTGAAATTGTTATCCGCTAATTCACTCCTCAGGTGCAGGCTGCCTATCAGAAGGT
GGTGGCTGGTGTGGCCAATGCCCTGGCTCACAAATACCACTGAGATCTTTTTCCCTCTGCCAAAAATTAT
GGGGACATCATGAAGCCCCTTGAGCATCTGACTTCTGGCTAATAAAGGAAATTTATTTTCATTGCAATAG
TGTGTTGGAATTTTTTGTGTCTCTCACTCGGAAGGACATATGGGAGGGCAAATCATTTAAAACATCAGAA
TGAGTATTTGGTTTAGAGTTTGGCAACATATGCCCATATGCTGGCTGCCATGAACAAAGGTTGGCTATAA
AGAGGTCATCAGTATATGAAACAGCCCCCTGCTGTCCATTCCTTATTCCATAGAAAAGCCTTGACTTGAG
GTTAGATTTTTTTTATATTTTGTTTTGTGTTATTTTTTTCTTTAACATCCCTAAAATTTTCCTTACATGT
TTTACTAGCCAGATTTTTCCTCCTCTCCTGACTACTCCCAGTCATAGCTGTCCCTCTTCTCTTATGGAGA
TCGGCCGGCCGCCGGCGTCGACGCGCGCGGCCGCGGCGCGCCGTTGCTGGCGTTTTTCCATAGGCTCCGC
CCCCCTGACGAGCATCACAAAAATCGACGCTCAAGTCAGAGGTGGCGAAACCCGACAGGACTATAAAGAT
ACCAGGCGTTTCCCCCTGGAAGCTCCCTCGTGCGCTCTCCTGTTCCGACCCTGCCGCTTACCGGATACCT
GTCCGCCTTTCTCCCTTCGGGAAGCGTGGCGCTTTCTCATAGCTCACGCTGTAGGTATCTCAGTTCGGTG
TAGGTCGTTCGCTCCAAGCTGGGCTGTGTGCACGAACCCCCCGTTCAGCCCGACCGCTGCGCCTTATCCG
GTAACTATCGTCTTGAGTCCAACCCGGTAAGACACGACTTATCGCCACTGGCAGCAGCCACTGGTAACAG
GATTAGCAGAGCGAGGTATGTAGGCGGTGCTACAGAGTTCTTGAAGTGGTGGCCTAACTACGGCTACACT
AGAAGAACAGTATTTGGTATCTGCGCTCTGCTGAAGCCAGTTACCTTCGGAAAAAGAGTTGGTAGCTCTT
GATCCGGCAAACAAACCACCGCTGGTAGCGGTGGTTTTTTTGTTTGCAAGCAGCAGATTACGCGCAGAAA
AAAAGGATCTCAAGAAGATCCTTTGATCTTTTCTACGGGGTCTGACGCTCAGTGGAACGAAAACTCACGT
TAAGGGATTTTGGTCATGAGATTATCAAAAAGGATCTTCACCTAGATCCTTTTAAATTAAAAATGAAGTT
TTAAATCAATCTAAAGTATATATGAGTAAACTTGGTCTGACAGTTACCAATGCTTAATCAGTGAGGCACC
TATCTCAGCGATCTGTCTATTTCGTTCATCCATAGTTGCCTGACTCCCCGTCGTGTAGATAACTACGATA
CGGGAGGGCTTACCATCTGGCCCCAGTGCTGCAATGATACCGCGAGACCCACGCTCACCGGCTCCAGATT
TATCAGCAATAAACCAGCCAGCCGGAAGGGCCGAGCGCAGAAGTGGTCCTGCAACTTTATCCGCCTCCAT
CCAGTCTATTAATTGTTGCCGGGAAGCTAGAGTAAGTAGTTCGCCAGTTAATAGTTTGCGCAACGTTGTT
GCCATTGCTACAGGCATCGTGGTGTCACGCTCGTCGTTTGGTATGGCTTCATTCAGCTCCGGTTCCCAAC
GATCAAGGCGAGTTACATGATCCCCCATGTTGTGCAAAAAAGCGGTTAGCTCCTTCGGTCCTCCGATCGT
TGTCAGAAGTAAGTTGGCCGCAGTGTTATCACTCATGGTTATGGCAGCACTGCATAATTCTCTTACTGTC
ATGCCATCCGTAAGATGCTTTTCTGTGACTGGTGAGTACTCAACCAAGTCATTCTGAGAATAGTGTATGC
GGCGACCGAGTTGCTCTTGCCCGGCGTCAATACGGGATAATACCGCGCCACATAGCAGAACTTTAAAAGT
GCTCATCATTGGAAAACGTTCTTCGGGGCGAAAACTCTCAAGGATCTTACCGCTGTTGAGATCCAGTTCG
ATGTAACCCACTCGTGCACCCAACTGATCTTCAGCATCTTTTACTTTCACCAGCGTTTCTGGGTGAGCAA
AAACAGGAAGGCAAAATGCCGCAAAAAAGGGAATAAGGGCGACACGGAAATGTTGAATACTCATACTCTT
CCTTTTTCAATATTATTGAAGCATTTATCAGGGTTATTGTCTCATGAGCGGATACATATTTGAATGTATT
TAGAAAAATAAACAAATAGGGGTTCCGCGCACATTTCCCCGAAAAGTGCCACCTGACGTCTAAGAAACCA
TTATTATCATGACATTAACCTATAAAAATAGGCGTATCACGAGGCCCTTTCGTCTACGCGCGCGCCGGCG
GCGCGCCGTCGACGGCCGGCCGCGGCCGC
Features (pLannotate 1.2.2; 16 found; start..end, strand, type, name):
    155..532     +  enhancer       CMV enhancer: human cytomegalovirus immediate early enhancer
    534..733     +  promoter       CMV promoter: human cytomegalovirus (CMV) immediate early promoter
    872..1004    +  intron         chimeric intron: chimera between introns from human β-globin and immunoglobulin heavy chain genes
   1025..1348    +  CDS            FKBP1A: FKB1A_HUMAN - Also known as FKBP1, FKBP12. Experimental evidence at protein level: Swiss-Prot protein existence level 1. Keeps in an inactive conformation TGFBR1, the TGF-beta type I serine/threonine kinase receptor, preventing TGF-beta receptor activation in absence of ligand. Recruits SMAD7 to ACVR1B which prevents the association of SMAD2 and SMAD3 with the activin receptor complex, thereby blocking the activin signal. May modulate the RYR1 calcium channel activity. PPIases accelerate the folding of proteins. It catalyzes the cis-trans isomerization of proline imidic peptide bonds in oligop
   1488..2074    +  misc_feature   IRES2: internal ribosome entry site (IRES) of the encephalomyocarditis virus (EMCV)
   2075..2794    +  CDS            EBFP2: enhanced blue variant of GFP (Ai et al., 2007) mammalian codon-optimized
   2840..2972    +  intron         chimeric intron: chimera between introns from human β-globin and immunoglobulin heavy chain genes
   2981..3569    +  misc_feature   WPRE: woodchuck hepatitis virus posttranscriptional regulatory element
   3573..3589    +  misc_feature   MCS (fragment): pUC18/19 multiple cloning site
   3602..3713    +  polyA_signal   bGH poly(A) signal: bovine growth hormone polyadenylation signal
   3809..3827    -  promoter       T3 promoter: promoter for bacteriophage T3 RNA polymerase
   3886..3960    +  CDS            HBB (fragment): HBB_PONPY - Experimental evidence at transcript level: Swiss-Prot protein existence level 2. Involved in oxygen transport from the lung to the various peripheral tissues. From Pongo pygmaeus (Bornean orangutan).
   4031..4086    +  polyA_signal   β-globin poly(A) signal: rabbit β-globin polyadenylation signal (Gil and Proudfoot, 1987)
   4465..5053    -  rep_origin     ori: high-copy-number ColE1/pMB1/pBR322/pUC origin of replication
   5224..6084    -  CDS            AmpR: β-lactamase; bla; confers resistance to ampicillin, carbenicillin, and related antibiotics
   6085..6189    -  promoter       AmpR promoter: bla
