[The description below was written by a language model from this plasmid's Addgene catalogue record and pLannotate feature annotations shown in this document.]
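Description:
pRDAX-249 C-Tag GFP[2] L20 FKBP EBPF2 is a custom-built mammalian expression plasmid of about 6.3 kb, made as a vector for protein–protein interaction assays based on bimolecular or trimolecular fluorescence complementation (BiFC/TriFC). It is maintained in E. coli as a high-copy plasmid through a ColE1/pUC-type origin, with ampicillin selection from β-lactamase under its own bla promoter.

Expression in mammalian cells is driven by the human CMV immediate-early enhancer and promoter, followed by a chimeric β-globin/immunoglobulin intron that promotes efficient processing of the transcript. The first open reading frame is FKBP. The catalogue lists it as mouse, whereas the automated annotation matched it to human FKBP1A (FKBP12), so the species assignment is not fully consistent between the two sources. The plasmid name indicates that FKBP carries a C-terminal split-GFP fragment ("GFP[2]") joined through a linker ("L20"). The feature table does not annotate such a tag, although an unannotated stretch lies between the end of the FKBP match and the IRES where it would plausibly sit.

Downstream, an EMCV IRES allows cap-independent translation of EBFP2 from the same transcript, giving a blue fluorescent marker of transfected cells that is independent of any complementation signal. A second copy of the chimeric intron, a WPRE that enhances transcript stability and expression, and a bGH polyadenylation signal complete the cassette. A T3 promoter, a β-globin fragment and a rabbit β-globin poly(A) signal further downstream appear to be backbone remnants. FKBP is widely used as a rapamycin-inducible dimerisation partner, so this construct may serve as a control or test partner in the assay, though the record does not say so.
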