Addgene plasmid #129998: pRDAX-249 C-Tag GFP[2] L20 FKBP EBPF2
Purpose: PPI (BiFC/TriFC) assay vector
Depositing lab: Gary Lewin. Depositing organization: Max-Delbrueck-Centrum fuer Molekulare Medizin (MDC).
Backbone
  Vector backbone: custom built
  Vector type: Mammalian Expression
Growth in bacteria
  Bacterial resistance: Ampicillin, 100 μg/mL
  Growth temperature: 37°C
  Growth strain: DH5alpha
  Copy number: High Copy
Gene/Insert
  Gene/Insert name: FKBP
  Species: M. musculus (mouse)
  Cloning method: Restriction Enzyme; 5′ cloning site unknown (unknown if destroyed); 3′ cloning site unknown (unknown if destroyed)
Terms and licenses: Academic/Nonprofit Terms; Industry Terms: Not Available to Industry
How to cite: pRDAX-249 C-Tag GFP[2] L20 FKBP EBPF2 was a gift from Gary Lewin (Addgene plasmid # 129998 ; http://n2t.net/addgene:129998 ; RRID:Addgene_129998)
